Addgene plasmid #45275: pBabe_puro_DEST_Flag_SAMD7
Depositing lab: William Hahn. Depositing organization: Dana-Farber Cancer Institute. Publication: Systematic interrogation of 3q26 identifies TLOC1 and SKIL as cancer drivers. Hagerstrand D, Tong A, Schumacher SE, Ilic N, Shen RR, Cheung HW, Vazquez F, Shrestha Y, Kim SY, Giacomelli AO, Rosenbluh J, Schinzel AC, Spardy NA, Barbie DA, Mermel CH, Weir BA, Garraway LA, Tamayo P, Mesirov JP, Beroukhim R, Hahn WC. Cancer Discov. 2013 Jun 13. [Epub ahead of print] 10.1158/2159-8290.CD-12-0592 PubMed 23764425.
Backbone
  Vector backbone: pBabe-puro-flag-DEST
  Backbone size w/o insert (bp): 5100
  Vector type: Mammalian Expression, Retroviral
  Selectable markers: Puromycin
Growth in bacteria
  Bacterial resistance: Ampicillin, 100 μg/mL
  Growth temperature: 37°C
  Growth strain: DH5alpha
  Copy number: High Copy
Gene/Insert
  Gene/Insert name: SAMD7
  Species: H. sapiens (human)
  Insert size (bp): 1341
  Entrez Gene: SAMD7
  Tag / fusion protein: Flag (N terminal on backbone)
  Cloning method: Gateway Cloning
  Sequencing primers: 5′ pBabe 5'; 3′ pBabe 3'
Resource information
  A portion of this plasmid was derived from a plasmid made by: THE CCSB HUMAN ORFEOME COLLECTION
Terms and licenses: Academic/Nonprofit Terms; Industry Terms: Not Available to Industry
How to cite: pBabe_puro_DEST_Flag_SAMD7 was a gift from William Hahn (Addgene plasmid # 45275 ; http://n2t.net/addgene:45275 ; RRID:Addgene_45275)
