[The description below was written by a language model from this plasmid's Addgene catalogue record.]
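Description:
pBabe_puro_DEST_Flag_SAMD7 is a retroviral mammalian expression plasmid built on the pBabe-puro-flag-DEST backbone, a Gateway destination version of the pBabe-puro vector family (about 5.1 kb without insert). It is propagated in E. coli as a high-copy plasmid under ampicillin selection, and it carries a puromycin resistance marker for selecting transduced or transfected mammalian cells. No feature table is provided, so the promoters and viral elements are not itemised. pBabe vectors in general are Moloney murine leukemia virus-derived, with the inserted gene transcribed from the 5′ LTR, a packaging signal that lets the vector RNA be incorporated into virions made in packaging cells, and an internal promoter driving the drug marker. These details should be read as properties of the vector family rather than confirmed features of this construct.

The payload is the human SAMD7 (sterile alpha motif domain containing 7) open reading frame, an insert of roughly 1.3 kb. It was introduced by Gateway recombination, and part of the plasmid derives from the CCSB Human ORFeome collection, presumably the source of the ORF. A Flag epitope encoded by the backbone is fused to the N terminus of the protein, allowing detection or immunoprecipitation with anti-Flag antibodies.

The construct is suited to producing retrovirus for stable, puromycin-selectable overexpression of Flag-tagged SAMD7 in mammalian cells. It was deposited in connection with a study that systematically interrogated genes in the 3q26 chromosomal region for cancer driver activity, which suggests it served as one member of a panel of ORF expression constructs tested in that work. The record does not describe any specific result for SAMD7.
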