>Addgene plasmid #45275 | pBabe_puro_DEST_Flag_SAMD7 | addgene partial sequence | sequence record 64235 | pBABE5 5'-CTTTATCCAGCCCTCAC-3'
GCCGGATCCCAGTGTGGTGGTACGTAGGAATTCATGGACTACAAAGACGATGACGACAAGCAATTGACAA
GTTTGTACAAAAAAGTTGGCACCATGGCTGTGAACCCTTTATTGACACCAACAGGGCAGCAGACAATCCC
ACTGATCCCCTCACCATTTGGGCCTCCAACTGTGGACAGAGATGTATTGCCTTCCACCGTAGCTCCAACT
GACCCAAGACAGTTTTGCGTTCCTTCCCAATTTGGATCCTCTGTTCTACCAAACACAAATATGGCAAATG
TGTTGTCCAGTCGGATCTACCCAGGTTGGGGCATTTTACCACCTGAATCCATAAAGGCAGTGGCCAGAAG
GAATGAAATGATTCAACGGCATCATACTGCCAGGACAGAAATGGAAATGTATGCTATTTACCAGCAAAGG
AGAATGGAAAAAATTAATCCCAAGGGACTAGCAGGCCTAGGGATACCCTTCCTCTATGGCTCCAGTGTCC
CAGCTGCCCCCGCTGCCTACCATGGCAGGAGCATGCTCCCTGCCGGTGACCTGCATTTTCACAGAAGCAC
CCTCAGAAACCTTCAGGGAAACCCCATGCTAGCGGCAACTGCACCACACTTTGAGGAGAGCTGGGGGCAG
AGATGTCGTCGACTCAGGAAAAATACAGGGAATCAAAAAGCTCTAGACAGTGATGCTGAGAGTTCCAAAA
GTCAAGCAGAAGAAAAAATCCTAGGTCAGACTCATGCAGTTCCCTATGAAGAGGATCATTATGCAAAAGA
CCCAGACATTGAAGCACCCAGCAACCAGAAGTCAAGTGAAACGAATGAAAAGCCAACGACAGCTCTTGCC
AACACCTGTGGAGAGCTCGAGCCCACCCATAGGAAACCCTGGGGGTCTCACACCACTACCCTGAA
